Addgene plasmid #222712: pCDFDuet-AtUBA1-S
Purpose: Expression AtUBA1-S in in bacterial cells
Depositing lab: Lei Wu. Depositing organization: Lanzhou University. Publication: A Bacterial Platform for Studying Ubiquitination Cascades Anchored by SCF-Type E3 Ubiquitin Ligases. Pu ZX, Wang JL, Li YY, Liang LY, Tan YT, Wang ZH, Li BL, Guo GQ, Wang L, Wu L. Biomolecules. 2024 Sep 25;14(10):1209. doi: 10.3390/biom14101209. PubMed 39456142.
Backbone
  Vector backbone: pCDFDuet-1
  Vector type: Bacterial Expression
Growth in bacteria
  Bacterial resistance: Spectinomycin, 50 μg/mL
  Growth temperature: 37°C
  Growth strain: DH5alpha
  Copy number: Unknown
Gene/Insert
  Gene/Insert name: AtUBA1
  Species: A. thaliana (mustard weed)
  Entrez Gene: UBA1 (a.k.a. AT2G30110, ATUBA1, MODIFIER OF SNC1 5, MOS5, T27E13.15, T27E13_15, ubiquitin-activating enzyme 1)
  Tag / fusion protein: S-Tag (C terminal on backbone)
Terms and licenses: Academic/Nonprofit Terms; Industry Terms: Not Available to Industry
How to cite: pCDFDuet-AtUBA1-S was a gift from Lei Wu (Addgene plasmid # 222712 ; http://n2t.net/addgene:222712 ; RRID:Addgene_222712)
