[The description below was written by a language model from this plasmid's Addgene catalogue record and pLannotate feature annotations shown in this document.]
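Description:
pCDFDuet-AtUBA1-S is a bacterial expression plasmid of about 7 kb built on the pCDFDuet-1 backbone, a dual-cassette T7 vector for E. coli. It replicates from the CloDF13 (CDF) origin, which is compatible with other common origin classes, so it can be maintained alongside additional expression plasmids in the same cell. Selection is through the aadA (SmR) gene, which confers spectinomycin and streptomycin resistance. The backbone also carries lacI under its own promoter. This supplies the lac repressor that binds the lac operators placed next to each T7 promoter, keeping transcription off until IPTG or lactose is added in a host that provides T7 RNA polymerase.

The insert is the Arabidopsis thaliana UBA1 coding sequence (also known as MOS5), which encodes a ubiquitin-activating enzyme (E1). This enzyme adenylates the C-terminal glycine of ubiquitin and then transfers it to a catalytic cysteine as a thioester. In the feature table the gene lies downstream of the second T7 promoter/lac operator pair, followed by the backbone-encoded S-Tag and the T7 terminator, which gives a C-terminally S-tagged protein suitable for detection or affinity capture. The first T7 promoter/lac operator/RBS unit is annotated with no coding sequence after it, so that cassette appears to be empty. The short TcR and SET1 fragment hits are most likely annotation matches to residual backbone sequence rather than functional elements.

The stated purpose is expression of AtUBA1-S in bacterial cells. The associated publication describes a bacterial platform for reconstituting ubiquitination cascades anchored by SCF-type E3 ligases, where this plasmid would provide the E1 component.
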