Features (pLannotate 1.2.2; 17 found; start..end, strand, type, name):
      7..42      -  CDS            TcR (fragment): tetracycline efflux protein; tet; confers resistance to tetracycline
     45..63      +  promoter       T7 promoter: promoter for bacteriophage T7 RNA polymerase
     64..88      +  protein_bind   lac operator: The lac repressor binds to the lac operator to inhibit transcription in E. coli. This inhibition can be relieved by adding lactose or isopropyl-β-D-thiogalactopyranoside (IPTG). lac repressor encoded by lacI
    103..125     +  RBS            RBS: efficient ribosome binding site from bacteriophage T7 gene 10 (Olins and Rangwala, 1989)
    276..294     +  promoter       T7 promoter: promoter for bacteriophage T7 RNA polymerase
    295..319     +  protein_bind   lac operator: The lac repressor binds to the lac operator to inhibit transcription in E. coli. This inhibition can be relieved by adding lactose or isopropyl-β-D-thiogalactopyranoside (IPTG). lac repressor encoded by lacI
    386..3625    +  CDS            UBA1: UBE11_ARATH - Also known as MOS5. Experimental evidence at protein level: Swiss-Prot protein existence level 1. Activates ubiquitin by first adenylating its C-terminal glycine residue with ATP, and thereafter linking this residue to the side chain of a cysteine residue in E1, yielding a ubiquitin-E1 thioester and free AMP. From Arabidopsis thaliana (Mouse-ear cress).
   3644..3685    +  CDS            S-Tag (fragment): affinity and epitope tag derived from pancreatic ribonuclease A
   3715..3732    +  CDS            SET1 (fragment): solubility-enhancement tag derived from T7 phage gene 10B
   3740..3787    +  terminator     T7 terminator: transcription terminator for bacteriophage T7 RNA polymerase
   3958..4749    -  CDS            SmR: aminoglycoside adenylyltransferase (Murphy, 1985); aadA; confers resistance to spectinomycin and streptomycin
   4750..4841    -  promoter       AmpR promoter: bla
   4889..5627    -  rep_origin     CloDF13 ori: Plasmids containing the CloDF13 (CDF) origin of replication can be propagated in E. coli cells that contain additional plasmids with compatible origins.
   5724..5788    -  CDS            TcR (fragment): tetracycline efflux protein; tet; confers resistance to tetracycline
   5803..5824    -  protein_bind   CAP binding site: CAP binding activates transcription in the presence of cAMP. E. coli catabolite activator protein
   5837..6919    -  CDS            lacI: lac repressor; lacI; The lac repressor binds to the lac operator to inhibit transcription in E. coli. This inhibition can be relieved by adding lactose or isopropyl-β-D-thiogalactopyranoside (IPTG).
   6920..6997    -  promoter       lacI promoter: lacI
>Addgene plasmid #222712 | pCDFDuet-AtUBA1-S | addgene full sequence | sequence record 443129 | Addgene NGS Result
GGGATCTCGACGCTCTCCCTTATGCGACTCCTGCATTAGGAAATTAATACGACTCACTATAGGGGAATTG
TGAGCGGATAACAATTCCCCTGTAGAAATAATTTTGTTTAACTTTAATAAGGAGATATACCATGGGCAGC
AGCCATCACCATCATCACCACAGCCAGGGATCCGAATTCGAGCTCGGCGCGCCTGCAGGTCGACAAGCTT
GCGGCCGCATAATGCTTAAGTCGAACAGAAAGTAATCGTATTGTACACGGCCGCATAATCGAAATTAATA
CGACTCACTATAGGGGAATTGTGAGCGGATAACAATTCCCCATCTTAGTATATTAGTTAAGTATAAGAAG
GAGATATACATATGGCAGATCTCAATTGGATATCGATGCTTCACAAGCGAGCTAGTGAAGCTAACGATAA
GAACGATAATACCATCATCGGTTCCGATTTAGCATCATCTAAGAAACGCCGTATCGATTTCACTGAATCT
TCGTCTGATAAGTCTTCTTCGATTTTAGCTTCTGGTAGTAGCAGGGGTTTTCACGGCGATAGCGTCGTTC
AGCAAATCGACATGGCTTTTGGTAATTCGAACCGTCAGGAGATTGATGAAGATCTGCACAGTCGCCAGCT
CGCCGTCTATGGTCGTGAGACTATGAGGCGTCTCTTTGCTTCCAATGTTCTCATCTCGGGGATGCACGGT
CTTGGTGCCGAGATTGCCAAGAATCTTATACTTGCTGGTGTGAAGTCTGTGACCTTGCATGATGAAAGAG
TTGTAGAGCTATGGGACTTATCAAGCAACTTTGTTTTCTCGGAGGATGATGTTGGCAAGAATAGAGCAGA
TGCTTCTGTTCAGAAGTTACAGGATCTTAACAATGCTGTGGTTGTCTCTAGCTTGACCAAAAGCTTAAAC
AAAGAGGATCTTTCTGGCTTCCAGGTTGTTGTATTCTCTGACATAAGCATGGAAAGAGCAATCGAATTTG
ATGACTATTGTCACAGCCATCAGCCTCCTATCGCTTTTGTCAAGGCTGATGTCAGGGGTCTTTTCGGCTC
TGTCTTTTGTGATTTTGGGCCTGAATTTGCGGTTCTTGATGTTGATGGAGAGGAACCCCATACAGGCATC
ATTGCGTCTATCTCTAATGAGAACCAGGCATTTATTTCCTGTGTCGACGATGAGAGGCTTGAGTTTGAAG
ATGGTGACCTAGTTGTTTTCTCAGAAGTTGAGGGTATGACAGAATTGAATGATGGGAAACCAAGGAAGAT
AAAAAGTACACGGCCATATTCATTCACCCTTGATGAGGACACTACTAACTATGGAACATATGTGAAGGGT
GGTATTGTCACTCAAGTGAAACAGCCAAAGTTACTGAATTTCAAGCCATTGAGGGAAGCGCTTAAGGATC
CAGGGGATTTTCTATTTAGTGATTTCTCTAAGTTTGATCGGCCTCCACTCCTTCACTTAGCATTCCAGGC
ACTTGATCATTTTAAAGCTGAAGCTGGCAGATTTCCTGTTGCTGGCTCAGAAGAGGACGCTCAGAAGCTT
ATATCGATTGCCACAGCCATCAATACCGGGCAGGGTGATTTAAAGGTGGAGAATGTTGATCAGAAGCTTC
TAAGACACTTTTCCTTTGGAGCCAAGGCTGTCCTGAATCCTATGGCTGCAATGTTTGGCGGTATTGTTGG
ACAGGAGGTTGTTAAAGCTTGCTCTGGAAAATTTCATCCTCTCTTCCAGTTTTTCTACTTTGATTCAGTG
GAGTCACTCCCCTCTGAACCTGTGGACTCGAGTGACTTTGCACCAAGAAACAGCCGGTATGATGCCCAAA
TATCTGTATTTGGGGCCAAGTTCCAGAAGAAACTTGAAGATGCTAAAGTTTTCACAGTAGGGTCTGGTGC
TCTTGGCTGTGAGTTCTTGAAAAATTTGGCTCTGATGGGGGTTTCTTGTGGAAGCCAAGGGAAGCTGACA
GTGACAGATGATGATATCATTGAGAAGAGTAACCTCAGTCGTCAATTTCTGTTCCGTGACTGGAACATTG
GACAGGCTAAATCCACAGTTGCTGCTTCGGCTGCTGCTGTTATAAATCCTCGCTTCAACATTGAGGCCCT
GCAAAACCGTGTTGGCGCGGAGACTGAGAATGTATTTGACGATGCCTTCTGGGAGAACTTAACTGTTGTC
GTCAATGCACTGGATAATGTTAATGCGAGGCTCTATGTTGATTCGAGGTGCTTGTATTTCCAGAAGCCTC
TCCTTGAGTCTGGAACTCTTGGTACAAAGTGCAACACACAGTCGGTTATCCCACATCTAACTGAAAATTA
CGGTGCCTCAAGGGACCCACCAGAGAAACAGGCCCCCATGTGTACAGTGCATTCCTTCCCGCATAACATT
GATCACTGTTTAACTTGGGCTCGCTCTGAGTTTGAGGGTCTGCTGGAGAAGACTCCCGCTGAAGTGAATG
CATATCTTTCTAGCCCAGTTGAGTACACTAACTCAATGATGAGTGCTGGTGATGCTCAGGCGAGGGACAC
ATTGGAGAGGATTGTTGAGTGCCTTGAAAAGGAGAAGTGTGAGACCTTCCAAGACTGCTTAACCTGGGCA
CGACTGAGGTTTGAGGATTACTTTGTGAACCGTGTCAAGCAATTGATATACACATTTCCTGAAGATGCTG
CGACTAGTACCGGAGCTCCATTCTGGTCTGCTCCAAAAAGATTCCCTCGTCCACTCCAGTACTCGTCGTC
CGACCCAAGTCTCCTTAACTTTATCACAGCGACTGCTATTTTACGAGCAGAGACATTTGGGATCCCGATA
CCTGAGTGGACTAAGAACCCAAAGGAAGCAGCAGAAGCTGTTGACAGAGTGATAGTCCCAGACTTTGAGC
CAAGGCAAGATGCAAAGATTGTGACTGATGAGAAAGCTACCACTTTAACCACTGCTTCGGTGGACGACGC
TGCAGTCATCGACGATCTCATTGCTAAGATCGACCAGTGTAGGCATAACTTGTCGCCAGACTTCAGGATG
AAACCTATTCAGTTCGAAAAGGATGATGATACAAACTATCACATGGATGTGATAGCAGGACTAGCCAACA
TGAGGGCGAGAAATTACAGCATCCCTGAAGTGGACAAGCTGAAAGCAAAGTTCATAGCAGGGAGAATCAT
CCCAGCCATTGCGACTTCAACAGCCATGGCTACTGGGCTGGTCTGCCTCGAGCTGTACAAGGTCCTTGAT
GGAGGACATAAAGTGGAAGCTTACAGAAACACATTTGCCAACCTGGCACTTCCACTATTCTCCATGGCTG
AACCACTTCCACCAAAGGTGGTGAAGCACCGTGACATGGCTTGGACAGTTTGGGACAGATGGGTTCTCAA
GGGAAACCCAACTCTTCGTGAGGTGTTGCAGTGGCTGGAGGACAAAGGGCTTAGCGCATACAGCATCTCT
TGTGGAAGCTGTCTTCTGTTCAACAGTATGTTCACAAGGCACAAGGAGAGGATGGACAAGAAGGTTGTGG
ATCTCGCTCGGGATGTTGCGAAAGTCGAGTTACCGCCTTATCGCAACCATCTTGATGTAGTGGTGGCTTG
TGAGGATGAAGATGACAATGACGTCGATATTCCTCTCGTCTCTATCTACTTCAGGGGTACCCTCGAGTCT
GGTAAAGAAACCGCTGCTGCGAAATTTGAACGCCAGCACATGGACTCGTCTACTAGCGCAGCTTAATTAA
CCTAGGCTGCTGCCACCGCTGAGCAATAACTAGCATAACCCCTTGGGGCCTCTAAACGGGTCTTGAGGGG
TTTTTTGCTGAAACCTCAGGCATTTGAGAAGCACACGGTCACACTGCTTCCGGTAGTCAATAAACCGGTA
AACCAGCAATAGACATAAGCGGCTATTTAACGACCCTGCCCTGAACCGACGACCGGGTCATCGTGGCCGG
ATCTTGCGGCCCCTCGGCTTGAACGAATTGTTAGACATTATTTGCCGACTACCTTGGTGATCTCGCCTTT
CACGTAGTGGACAAATTCTTCCAACTGATCTGCGCGCGAGGCCAAGCGATCTTCTTCTTGTCCAAGATAA
GCCTGTCTAGCTTCAAGTATGACGGGCTGATACTGGGCCGGCAGGCGCTCCATTGCCCAGTCGGCAGCGA
CATCCTTCGGCGCGATTTTGCCGGTTACTGCGCTGTACCAAATGCGGGACAACGTAAGCACTACATTTCG
CTCATCGCCAGCCCAGTCGGGCGGCGAGTTCCATAGCGTTAAGGTTTCATTTAGCGCCTCAAATAGATCC
TGTTCAGGAACCGGATCAAAGAGTTCCTCCGCCGCTGGACCTACCAAGGCAACGCTATGTTCTCTTGCTT
TTGTCAGCAAGATAGCCAGATCAATGTCGATCGTGGCTGGCTCGAAGATACCTGCAAGAATGTCATTGCG
CTGCCATTCTCCAAATTGCAGTTCGCGCTTAGCTGGATAACGCCACGGAATGATGTCGTCGTGCACAACA
ATGGTGACTTCTACAGCGCGGAGAATCTCGCTCTCTCCAGGGGAAGCCGAAGTTTCCAAAAGGTCGTTGA
TCAAAGCTCGCCGCGTTGTTTCATCAAGCCTTACGGTCACCGTAACCAGCAAATCAATATCACTGTGTGG
CTTCAGGCCGCCATCCACTGCGGAGCCGTACAAATGTACGGCCAGCAACGTCGGTTCGAGATGGCGCTCG
ATGACGCCAACTACCTCTGATAGTTGAGTCGATACTTCGGCGATCACCGCTTCCCTCATACTCTTCCTTT
TTCAATATTATTGAAGCATTTATCAGGGTTATTGTCTCATGAGCGGATACATATTTGAATGTATTTAGAA
AAATAAACAAATAGCTAGCTCACTCGGTCGCTACGCTCCGGGCGTGAGACTGCGGCGGGCGCTGCGGACA
CATACAAAGTTACCCACAGATTCCGTGGATAAGCAGGGGACTAACATGTGAGGCAAAACAGCAGGGCCGC
GCCGGTGGCGTTTTTCCATAGGCTCCGCCCTCCTGCCAGAGTTCACATAAACAGACGCTTTTCCGGTGCA
TCTGTGGGAGCCGTGAGGCTCAACCATGAATCTGACAGTACGGGCGAAACCCGACAGGACTTAAAGATCC
CCACCGTTTCCGGCGGGTCGCTCCCTCTTGCGCTCTCCTGTTCCGACCCTGCCGTTTACCGGATACCTGT
TCCGCCTTTCTCCCTTACGGGAAGTGTGGCGCTTTCTCATAGCTCACACACTGGTATCTCGGCTCGGTGT
AGGTCGTTCGCTCCAAGCTGGGCTGTAAGCAAGAACTCCCCGTTCAGCCCGACTGCTGCGCCTTATCCGG
TAACTGTTCACTTGAGTCCAACCCGGAAAAGCACGGTAAAACGCCACTGGCAGCAGCCATTGGTAACTGG
GAGTTCGCAGAGGATTTGTTTAGCTAAACACGCGGTTGCTCTTGAAGTGTGCGCCAAAGTCCGGCTACAC
TGGAAGGACAGATTTGGTTGCTGTGCTCTGCGAAAGCCAGTTACCACGGTTAAGCAGTTCCCCAACTGAC
TTAACCTTCGATCAAACCACCTCCCCAGGTGGTTTTTTCGTTTACAGGGCAAAAGATTACGCGCAGAAAA
AAAGGATCTCAAGAAGATCCTTTGATCTTTTCTACTGAACCGCTCTAGATTTCAGTGCAATTTATCTCTT
CAAATGTAGCACCTGAAGTCAGCCCCATACGATATAAGTTGTAATTCTCATGTTAGTCATGCCCCGCGCC
CACCGGAAGGAGCTGACTGGGTTGAAGGCTCTCAAGGGCATCGGTCGAGATCCCGGTGCCTAATGAGTGA
GCTAACTTACATTAATTGCGTTGCGCTCACTGCCCGCTTTCCAGTCGGGAAACCTGTCGTGCCAGCTGCA
TTAATGAATCGGCCAACGCGCGGGGAGAGGCGGTTTGCGTATTGGGCGCCAGGGTGGTTTTTCTTTTCAC
CAGTGAGACGGGCAACAGCTGATTGCCCTTCACCGCCTGGCCCTGAGAGAGTTGCAGCAAGCGGTCCACG
CTGGTTTGCCCCAGCAGGCGAAAATCCTGTTTGATGGTGGTTAACGGCGGGATATAACATGAGCTGTCTT
CGGTATCGTCGTATCCCACTACCGAGATGTCCGCACCAACGCGCAGCCCGGACTCGGTAATGGCGCGCAT
TGCGCCCAGCGCCATCTGATCGTTGGCAACCAGCATCGCAGTGGGAACGATGCCCTCATTCAGCATTTGC
ATGGTTTGTTGAAAACCGGACATGGCACTCCAGTCGCCTTCCCGTTCCGCTATCGGCTGAATTTGATTGC
GAGTGAGATATTTATGCCAGCCAGCCAGACGCAGACGCGCCGAGACAGAACTTAATGGGCCCGCTAACAG
CGCGATTTGCTGGTGACCCAATGCGACCAGATGCTCCACGCCCAGTCGCGTACCGTCTTCATGGGAGAAA
ATAATACTGTTGATGGGTGTCTGGTCAGAGACATCAAGAAATAACGCCGGAACATTAGTGCAGGCAGCTT
CCACAGCAATGGCATCCTGGTCATCCAGCGGATAGTTAATGATCAGCCCACTGACGCGTTGCGCGAGAAG
ATTGTGCACCGCCGCTTTACAGGCTTCGACGCCGCTTCGTTCTACCATCGACACCACCACGCTGGCACCC
AGTTGATCGGCGCGAGATTTAATCGCCGCGACAATTTGCGACGGCGCGTGCAGGGCCAGACTGGAGGTGG
CAACGCCAATCAGCAACGACTGTTTGCCCGCCAGTTGTTGTGCCACGCGGTTGGGAATGTAATTCAGCTC
CGCCATCGCCGCTTCCACTTTTTCCCGCGTTTTCGCAGAAACGTGGCTGGCCTGGTTCACCACGCGGGAA
ACGGTCTGATAAGAGACACCGGCATACTCTGCGACATCGTATAACGTTACTGGTTTCACATTCACCACCC
TGAATTGACTCTCTTCCGGGCGCTATCATGCCATACCGCGAAAGGTTTTGCGCCATTCGATGGTGTCC
